>Addgene plasmid #31094 | P2_HNF4A8 | depositor full sequence | sequence record 14267 | Author sequence
GACGGATCGGGAGATCTCCCGATCCCCTATGGTGCACTCTCAGTACAATCTGCTCTGATGCCGCATAGTT
AAGCCAGTATCTGCTCCCTGCTTGTGTGTTGGAGGTCGCTGAGTAGTGCGCGAGCAAAATTTAAGCTACA
ACAAGGCAAGGCTTGACCGACAATTGCATGAAGAATCTGCTTAGGGTTAGGCGTTTTGCGCTGCTTCGCG
ATGTACGGGCCAGATATACGCGTGGAAGGCAATGTGAGACCTGTTGAAATAGCACGGGCTTTGGGGTCAG
ATGATGCTGAATTCCAGTTCTGTGTTGGCTCCTTCGTAGTTATGTGACCTCATGACGCCACTTCATGCAG
GGGGTTACGTACCACTTAAATCTCCAGAACATTTTGGGAAATTGACATAGGGTTAGCAAACCTCCCCCAC
CCCCATATAAAAATATTAATACTTTTTTTTTTTCTGAGATGGAGTCTGGCTCTGTCGCCAAGGCTGCAGT
GCAGTAGTGCAATCTTGGCTCACTGCAACATTTGCCTCCTAGGTTGAAACGATTCTCCTCCTTCAGCCTC
CCGAGTAGCTGAGATTACAGGTGCTCGCTGCCACACCCAGCTAATTTTTGTATTTTTAGTAGAGATGGGA
TTACACCGTGTTGGCCAGCCTGGTCTCAAACTCCTGACCTCAAGTGATCCACCTGCCTCAGCCTCCCAAA
CTGCTGGGATTACAGGCATGAGCCACTACACCCGACCAAGAATATTAATACTTTTTTTTAAAAAATATCG
AAGTTATTTATTTATTTATTTATTTATTTATTTATTTATTTATTTTGAGATGGAGTCTCTCTCTGTTGCC
CAGGCTGGAGTGCAGTGGCACGATCTTGGCTCACTGCAACCTCTGTCCCCCTGGTTCAAACGATTCTCTT
GCCTCAGCCTCCCGTTTGCCACCATGCCCGGCTAATTTTTTTATTTTTGGTAGAGACGGGGTTTCACCAT
GTTGGTCAGGCTGGCCTCAAACTCCTGACCTCGTGATCGGTGCGCCTCGGCCTCCCAAAATGCTGGGGTT
ACAGGCGTGAGCCACTGCACCCGGCCCCAAAATCTAACGTTTGTTATCACTGTTGTTTTAGAAAAGAAAG
GACATTTTAATGCAACCCATGCCCATCTGTAGGGGCTGAAGGTCCCTCTGAGGTGATTGATAAAGCTGAA
AAAAGAGACTATGGGAAGAGAAGAGGAATATTATCAATTAGCTATTTTAGAAGCAGGGCAAACTATGAGC
TAGGTATTCCTATAAGGAAATGAAATAATTTACTAAAAAACATACAGCAAGAAAATAATAGAGCTGGAGT
TTTCTGATTTTTCTGAGTCCAGAATTTGTTTCACTGTTCTCATTTCAGCTCTCTCTAACAGGATGAATGA
CCTTGATTTCAGAATCCCCAAGCAGGTGGTGAGATCCAAAACTGAGACAAAAGAAACGGGGCTGTTCCAA
AAAAAAAGCTAGGTGGCAGGTGTCTAACATGCCAGGGAGCTAAAACAGAGTGTGTGAGTTTCAGCAGCAG
GTTGAATTTAGAATGGGGAAGGAGACCAGAGGAGACGCCAGACAGGATGACTTTGTCCCATTGGCCTGGA
GGCAGCCCCATGTTTCTCCACCCCTCATATCACTCACCAGTTTGTAATAGTATCTTTGAATGACGATCTG
ATTAAGGTCCGTCTCCTCCATTAGTCCACAAGTTTCGGGGGTACATCTACTTTGCTCATTTCCATATCCC
CAGAGTCTAGCACAAGGCCTGGTACATAGTAGGTGCTCAATAAATATGTTAGATGAAAGGAAGATAACAC
CTCTATGTACTAGCAGTGAGACTCCAGGCATGCAATTTCTCTCTGTCCTTCAGTCCCTTCATCTCAAGGT
TTAATTTAAATATGGTAACGCCTGTATGCAACTCCCAGCATCCAGTAGGCACTCACTAAACACAGTTCTC
CACCCTCCTTTTTTCCTCTGCCCCTCCCTCGGTTTTCCCACTACTTCCTGCATGGTGACACACCCATAGT
TTGGAGCCATAAAACCCAACCCAGGTTGGACTCTCACCTCTCCAGCCCCTTCTGCTCCGGCCCTGTCCTC
AAATTGGGGGGCTGATGTCCCCATACACCTGGCTCTGGGTTCCCCTAACCCCAGAGTGCAGGACTAGGAC
CCGAGTGGACCTCAGGTCTGGCCAGGTCGCCATTGCCATGGAGACAGCAACAGTCCCCAGCCGCGGGTTC
CCTAAGTGACTGGTTACTCTTTAACGTATCCACCCACCTTGGGTGATTAGAAGAATCAATAAGATAAACG
CGTCTCCCTATCAGTGATAGAGATCTCCCTATCAGTGATAGAGATCGTCGACGAGCTCGTTTAGTGAACC
GTCAGATCGCCTGGAGACGCCATCCACGCTGTTTTGACCTCCATAGAAGACACCGGGACCGATCCAGCCT
CCGGACTCTAGCGTTTAAACTTAAGCTTGGTACCGAGCTCGGATCCACTAGTCCAGTGTGGTGGAATTCT
GCAGATATCCAGCACAGTGGCGGCCGCGCTATGGAGCAAAAGCTCATTTCTGAAGAGGACTTGAATGAAA
TGGAGCAAAAGCTCATTTCTGAAGAGGACTTGAATGAAATGGAGCAAAAGCTCATTTCTGAAGAGGACTT
GAATGAAATGGAGCAAAAGCTCATTTCTGAAGAGGACTTGAATGAAATGGAGCAAAAGCTCATTTCTGAA
GAGGACTTGAATGAAATGGAGAGCTTGGGCGACCTCACCATGGAGCAAAAGCTCATTTCTGAAGAGGACT
TGAATTCAAGGCCTGGTACCATGGTCAGCGTGAACGCGCCCCTCGGGGCTCCAGTGGAGAGTTCTTACGA
CACGTCCCCATCAGAAGGCACCAACCTCAACGCGCCCAACAGCCTGGGTGTCAGCGCCCTGTGTGCCATC
TGCGGGGACCGGGCCACGGGCAAACACTACGGTGCCTCGAGCTGTGACGGCTGCAAGGGCTTCTTCCGGA
GGAGCGTGCGGAAGAACCACATGTACTCCTGCAGATTTAGCCGGCAGTGCGTGGTGGACAAAGACAAGAG
GAACCAGTGCCGCTACTGCAGGCTCAAGAAATGCTTCCGGGCTGGCATGAAGAAGGAAGCCGTCCAGAAT
GAGCGGGACCGGATCAGCACTCGAAGGTCAAGCTATGAGGACAGCAGCCTGCCCTCCATCAATGCGCTCC
TGCAGGCGGAGGTCCTGTCCCGACAGATCACCTCCCCCGTCTCCGGGATCAACGGCGACATTCGGGCGAA
GAAGATTGCCAGCATCGCAGATGTGTGTGAGTCCATGAAGGAGCAGCTGCTGGTTCTCGTTGAGTGGGCC
AAGTACATCCCAGCTTTCTGCGAGCTCCCCCTGGACGACCAGGTGGCCCTGCTCAGAGCCCATGCTGGCG
AGCACCTGCTGCTCGGAGCCACCAAGAGATCCATGGTGTTCAAGGACGTGCTGCTCCTAGGCAATGACTA
CATTGTCCCTCGGCACTGCCCGGAGCTGGCGGAGATGAGCCGGGTGTCCATACGCATCCTTGACGAGCTG
GTGCTGCCCTTCCAGGAGCTGCAGATCGATGACAATGAGTATGCCTACCTCAAAGCCATCATCTTCTTTG
ACCCAGATGCCAAGGGGCTGAGCGATCCAGGGAAGATCAAGCGGCTGCGTTCCCAGGTGCAGGTGAGCTT
GGAGGACTACATCAACGACCGCCAGTATGACTCGCGTGGCCGCTTTGGAGAGCTGCTGCTGCTGCTGCCC
ACCTTGCAGAGCATCACGTGGCAGATGATCGAGCAGATCCAGTTCATCAAGCTCTTCGGCATGGCCAAGA
TTGACAACCTGTTGCAGGAGATGCTGCTGGGAGGGTCCCCCAGCGATGCACCCCATGCCCACCACCCCCT
GCACCCTCACCTGATGCAGGAACATATGGGAACCAACGTCATCGTTGCCAACACAATGCCCACTCACCTC
AGCAACGGACAGATGTGTGAGTGGCCCCGACCCAGGGGACAGGCAGCCACCCCTGAGACCCCACAGCCCT
CACCGCCAGGTGGCTCAGGGTCTGAGCCCTATAAGCTCCTGCCGGGAGCCGTCGCCACAATCGTCAAGCC
CCTCTCTGCCATCCCCCAGCCGACCATCACCAAGCAGGAAGTTATCTAGCAAGCCGCTGGGGCTTGGGGG
CTCCACTGGCTCCCCCCAGCCCCCTAAGAGAGCACCTGGTGATCACGTGGTCACGGCAAAGGAAGACGTG
ATGCCAGGACCAGTCCCAGAGCAGGAATGGGAAGGATGAAGGGCCCGAGAACATGGCCTAAGGGCCACAT
CCCACTGCCACCCTTGACGCCCTGCTCTGGATAACAAGACTTTGACTTGGGGAGACCTCTACTGCCTTGG
ACAACTTTTCTCATGTTGAAGCCACTGCCTTCACCTTCACCTTCATCCATGTCCAACCCCCGACTTCATC
CCAAAGGACAGCCGCCTGGAGATGACTTGAGGCCTTACTTAAACCCAGCTCCCTTCTTCCCTAGCCTGGT
GCTTCTCCTCTCCTAGCCCCGGTCATGGTGTCCAGACAGAGCCCTGTGAGGCTGGGTCCAATTGTGGCAC
TTGGGGCACCTTGCTCCTCCTTCTGCTGCTGCCCCCACCTCTGCTGCCTCCCTCTGCTGTCACCTTGCTC
AGCCATCCCGTCTTCTCCAACACCACCTCTACAGAGGCCAAGGAGGCCTTGGAAACGATTCCCCCAGTCA
TTCTGGGAACATGTTGTAAGCACTGACTGGGACCAGGCACCAGGCAGGGTCTAGAGCGGCCGCTCGAGTC
TAGAGGGCCCGTTTAAACCCGCTGATCAGCCTCGACTGTGCCTTCTAGTTGCCAGCCATCTGTTGTTTGC
CCCTCCCCCGTGCCTTCCTTGACCCTGGAAGGTGCCACTCCCACTGTCCTTTCCTAATAAAATGAGGAAA
TTGCATCGCATTGTCTGAGTAGGTGTCATTCTATTCTGGGGGGTGGGGTGGGGCAGGACAGCAAGGGGGA
GGATTGGGAAGACAATAGCAGGCATGCTGGGGATGCGGTGGGCTCTATGGCTTCTGAGGCGGAAAGAACC
AGCTGGGGCTCTAGGGGGTATCCCC
[124 nt withheld, positions 5136-5259]
C
[91 nt withheld, positions 5261-5351]
AGGGTGATGGTTCACGTACCTAGAAGTTCCTATTCCGAAGTTCCTATTCTCTAGAAAGTATAGGAACTTC
CTTGGCCAAAAAGCCTGAACTCACCGCGACGTCTGTCGAGAAGTTTCTGATCGAAAAGTTCGACAGCGTC
TCCGACCTGATGCAGCTCTCGGAGGGCGAAGAATCTCGTGCTTTCAGCTTCGATGTAGGAGGGCGTGGAT
ATGTCCTGCGGGTAAATAGCTGCGCCGATGGTTTCTACAAAGATCGTTATGTTTATCGGCACTTTGCATC
GGCCGCGCTCCCGATTCCGGAAGTGCTTGACATTGGGGAATTCAGCGAGAGCCTGACCTATTGCATCTCC
CGCCGTGCACAGGGTGTCACGTTGCAAGACCTGCCTGAAACCGAACTGCCCGCTGTTCTGCAGCCGGTCG
CGGAGGCCATGGATGCGATCGCTGCGGCCGATCTTAGCCAGACGAGCGGGTTCGGCCCATTCGGACCGCA
AGGAATCGGTCAATACACTACATGGCGTGATTTCATATGCGCGATTGCTGATCCCCATGTGTATCACTGG
CAAACTGTGATGGACGACACCGTCAGTGCGTCCGTCGCGCAGGCTCTCGATGAGCTGATGCTTTGGGCCG
AGGACTGCCCCGAAGTCCGGCACCTCGTGCACGCGGATTTCGGCTCCAACAATGTCCTGACGGACAATGG
CCGCATAACAGCGGTCATTGACTGGAGCGAGGCGATGTTCGGGGATTCCCAATACGAGGTCGCCAACATC
TTCTTCTGGAGGCCGTGGTTGGCTTGTATGGAGCAGCAGACGCGCTACTTCGAGCGGAGGCATCCGGAGC
TTGCAGGATCGCCGCGGCTCCGGGCGTATATGCTCCGCATTGGTCTTGACCAACTCTATCAGAGCTTGGT
TGACGGCAATTTCGATGATGCAGCTTGGGCGCAGGGTCGATGCGACGCAATCGTCCGATCCGGAGCCGGG
ACTGTCGGGCGTACACAAATCGCCCGCAGAAGCGCGGCCGTCTGGACCGATGGCTGTGTAGAAGTACTCG
CCGATAGTGGAAACCGACGCCCCAGCACTCGTCCGAGGGCAAAGGAATAGCACGTACTACGAGATTTCGA
TTCCACCGCCGCCTTCTATGAAAGGTTGGGCTTCGGAATCGTTTTCCGGGACGCCGGCTGGATGATCCTC
CAGCGCGGGGATCTCATGCTGGAGTTCTTCGCCCACCCCAACTTGTTTATTGCAGCTTATAATGGTTACA
AATAAAGCAATAGCATCACAAATTTCACAAATAAAGCATTTTTTTCACTGCATTCTAGTTGTGGTTTGTC
CAAACTCATCAATGTATCTTATCATGTCTGTATACCGTCGACCTCTAGCTAGAGCTTGGCGTAATCATGG
TCATAGCTGTTTCCTGTGTGAAATTGTTATCCGCTCACAATTCCACACAACATACGAGCCGGAAGCATAA
AGTGTAAAGCCTGGGGTGCCTAATGAGTGAGCTAACTCACATTAATTGCGTTGCGCTCACTGCCCGCTTT
CCAGTCGGGAAACCTGTCGTGCCAGCTGCATTAATGAATCGGCCAACGCGCGGGGAGAGGCGGTTTGCGT
ATTGGGCGCTCTTCCGCTTCCTCGCTCACTGACTCGCTGCGCTCGGTCGTTCGGCTGCGGCGAGCGGTAT
CAGCTCACTCAAAGGCGGTAATACGGTTATCCACAGAATCAGGGGATAACGCAGGAAAGAACATGTGAGC
AAAAGGCCAGCAAAAGGCCAGGAACCGTAAAAAGGCCGCGTTGCTGGCGTTTTTCCATAGGCTCCGCCCC
CCTGACGAGCATCACAAAAATCGACGCTCAAGTCAGAGGTGGCGAAACCCGACAGGACTATAAAGATACC
AGGCGTTTCCCCCTGGAAGCTCCCTCGTGCGCTCTCCTGTTCCGACCCTGCCGCTTACCGGATACCTGTC
CGCCTTTCTCCCTTCGGGAAGCGTGGCGCTTTCTCATAGCTCACGCTGTAGGTATCTCAGTTCGGTGTAG
GTCGTTCGCTCCAAGCTGGGCTGTGTGCACGAACCCCCCGTTCAGCCCGACCGCTGCGCCTTATCCGGTA
ACTATCGTCTTGAGTCCAACCCGGTAAGACACGACTTATCGCCACTGGCAGCAGCCACTGGTAACAGGAT
TAGCAGAGCGAGGTATGTAGGCGGTGCTACAGAGTTCTTGAAGTGGTGGCCTAACTACGGCTACACTAGA
AGAACAGTATTTGGTATCTGCGCTCTGCTGAAGCCAGTTACCTTCGGAAAAAGAGTTGGTAGCTCTTGAT
CCGGCAAACAAACCACCGCTGGTAGCGGTGGTTTTTTTGTTTGCAAGCAGCAGATTACGCGCAGAAAAAA
AGGATCTCAAGAAGATCCTTTGATCTTTTCTACGGGGTCTGACGCTCAGTGGAACGAAAACTCACGTTAA
GGGATTTTGGTCATGAGATTATCAAAAAGGATCTTCACCTAGATCCTTTTAAATTAAAAATGAAGTTTTA
AATCAATCTAAAGTATATATGAGTAAACTTGGTCTGACAGTTACCAATGCTTAATCAGTGAGGCACCTAT
CTCAGCGATCTGTCTATTTCGTTCATCCATAGTTGCCTGACTCCCCGTCGTGTAGATAACTACGATACGG
GAGGGCTTACCATCTGGCCCCAGTGCTGCAATGATACCGCGAGACCCACGCTCACCGGCTCCAGATTTAT
CAGCAATAAACCAGCCAGCCGGAAGGGCCGAGCGCAGAAGTGGTCCTGCAACTTTATCCGCCTCCATCCA
GTCTATTAATTGTTGCCGGGAAGCTAGAGTAAGTAGTTCGCCAGTTAATAGTTTGCGCAACGTTGTTGCC
ATTGCTACAGGCATCGTGGTGTCACGCTCGTCGTTTGGTATGGCTTCATTCAGCTCCGGTTCCCAACGAT
CAAGGCGAGTTACATGATCCCCCATGTTGTGCAAAAAAGCGGTTAGCTCCTTCGGTCCTCCGATCGTTGT
CAGAAGTAAGTTGGCCGCAGTGTTATCACTCATGGTTATGGCAGCACTGCATAATTCTCTTACTGTCATG
CCATCCGTAAGATGCTTTTCTGTGACTGGTGAGTACTCAACCAAGTCATTCTGAGAATAGTGTATGCGGC
GACCGAGTTGCTCTTGCCCGGCGTCAATACGGGATAATACCGCGCCACATAGCAGAACTTTAAAAGTGCT
CATCATTGGAAAACGTTCTTCGGGGCGAAAACTCTCAAGGATCTTACCGCTGTTGAGATCCAGTTCGATG
TAACCCACTCGTGCACCCAACTGATCTTCAGCATCTTTTACTTTCACCAGCGTTTCTGGGTGAGCAAAAA
CAGGAAGGCAAAATGCCGCAAAAAAGGGAATAAGGGCGACACGGAAATGTTGAATACTCATACTCTTCCT
TTTTCAATATTATTGAAGCATTTATCAGGGTTATTGTCTCATGAGCGGATACATATTTGAATGTATTTAG
AAAAATAAACAAATAGGGGTTCCGCGCACATTTCCCCGAAAAGTGCCACCTGACGTC
Features (pLannotate 1.2.2; 28 found; start..end, strand, type, name):
     28..80      -  misc_feature   bom (fragment): basis of mobility region from pBR322
    460..672     +  CDS            C9orf85 (fragment): CI085_HUMAN - Experimental evidence at protein level: Swiss-Prot protein existence level 1. From Homo sapiens (Human).
    821..925     +  CDS            C9orf85 (fragment): CI085_HUMAN - Experimental evidence at protein level: Swiss-Prot protein existence level 1. From Homo sapiens (Human).
    930..1013    +  CDS            C9orf85 (fragment): CI085_HUMAN - Experimental evidence at protein level: Swiss-Prot protein existence level 1. From Homo sapiens (Human).
   2315..2334    +  promoter       PLtetO-1 promoter (fragment): modified phage lambda PL promoter with tet operator sites (Lutz and Bujard, 1997)
   2336..2355    +  promoter       PLtetO-1 promoter (fragment): modified phage lambda PL promoter with tet operator sites (Lutz and Bujard, 1997)
   2363..2396    +  promoter       TRE3GV promoter (fragment): 3rd-generation Tet-responsive promoter that can be activated by binding of Tet-On® 3G, optimized for retroviral and lentiviral vectors
   2554..2583    +  CDS            Myc: Myc (human c-Myc proto-oncogene) epitope tag
   2593..2622    +  CDS            Myc: Myc (human c-Myc proto-oncogene) epitope tag
   2632..2661    +  CDS            Myc: Myc (human c-Myc proto-oncogene) epitope tag
   2671..2700    +  CDS            Myc: Myc (human c-Myc proto-oncogene) epitope tag
   2710..2739    +  CDS            Myc: Myc (human c-Myc proto-oncogene) epitope tag
   2773..2802    +  CDS            Myc: Myc (human c-Myc proto-oncogene) epitope tag
   2869..4176    +  CDS            HNF4A (fragment): HNF4A_HUMAN - Also known as HNF4, NR2A1, TCF14. Experimental evidence at protein level: Swiss-Prot protein existence level 1. Transcriptional regulator which controls the expression of hepatic genes during the transition of endodermal cells to hepatic progenitor cells, facilitating the recruitment of RNA pol II to the promoters of target genes (PubMed:30597922). Activates the transcription of CYP2C38 (By similarity). Represses the CLOCK- ARNTL/BMAL1 transcriptional activity and is essential for circadian rhythm maintenance and period regulation in the liver and colon cells (PubMed:30530698). F
   4866..5090    +  polyA_signal   bGH poly(A) signal: bovine growth hormone polyadenylation signal
   5094..5115    +  promoter       SV40 promoter (fragment): SV40 enhancer and early promoter
   5136..5369    +  rep_origin     f1 ori (fragment) (sequence partly withheld): f1 bacteriophage origin of replication; arrow indicates direction of (+) strand synthesis
   5374..5421    +  protein_bind   FRT: FLP-mediated recombination occurs in the 8-bp core sequence TCTAGAAA (Turan and Bode, 2011). FLP recombinase from the Saccharomyces cerevisiae 2μ plasmid
   5429..6451    +  CDS            HygR: aminoglycoside phosphotransferase from E. coli; aph(4)-Ia; confers resistance to hygromycin
   6461..6586    +  CDS            ble (fragment): BLE_KLEPN - Experimental evidence at protein level: Swiss-Prot protein existence level 1. Binding protein with a strong affinity to the bleomycin family of antibiotics. Binds to CL990; an antimitotic-antibiotic compound. From Klebsiella pneumoniae.
   6581..6702    +  polyA_signal   SV40 poly(A) signal: SV40 polyadenylation signal
   6775..6791    -  protein_bind   lac operator: The lac repressor binds to the lac operator to inhibit transcription in E. coli. This inhibition can be relieved by adding lactose or isopropyl-β-D-thiogalactopyranoside (IPTG). lac repressor encoded by lacI
   6799..6829    -  promoter       lac promoter: promoter for the E. coli lac operon
   6844..6865    -  protein_bind   CAP binding site: CAP binding activates transcription in the presence of cAMP. E. coli catabolite activator protein
   6878..6970    -  CDS            lacI (fragment): lac repressor; lacI; The lac repressor binds to the lac operator to inhibit transcription in E. coli. This inhibition can be relieved by adding lactose or isopropyl-β-D-thiogalactopyranoside (IPTG).
   7153..7741    -  rep_origin     ori: high-copy-number ColE1/pMB1/pBR322/pUC origin of replication
   7912..8772    -  CDS            AmpR: β-lactamase; bla; confers resistance to ampicillin, carbenicillin, and related antibiotics
   8773..8877    -  promoter       AmpR promoter: bla
