[The description below was written by a language model from this plasmid's Addgene catalogue record and pLannotate feature annotations shown in this document.]
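Description:
P2_HNF4A8 is a mammalian expression plasmid built on the Invitrogen pcDNA5/FRT/TO backbone and designed for Flp-mediated, site-directed integration into a host cell line that already carries a genomic FRT target site. In bacteria it is maintained as a high-copy plasmid through a ColE1/pUC-type origin with ampicillin resistance (AmpR and its bla promoter). For mammalian selection it carries an FRT site immediately upstream of a hygromycin resistance coding sequence followed by an SV40 polyadenylation signal. In this backbone design, HygR is expressed only after correct recombination places it behind a promoter at the genomic FRT locus, so hygromycin resistance selects for targeted single-copy integrants.

The payload is human HNF4A splice variant 8, the isoform transcribed from the gene's P2 promoter, cloned between BamHI and NotI and fused at its N terminus to a myc epitope; the feature table detects six tandem Myc repeats upstream of the HNF4A coding region, and a bGH polyadenylation signal lies downstream. According to the depositor, expression is driven by the HNF4A P2 promoter carrying a Tet operator, which makes it tetracycline-inducible in cells expressing the Tet repressor. Consistent with this, no CMV promoter is annotated. Instead, short tet operator matches sit just upstream of the tag, preceded by roughly two kilobases of largely unannotated sequence that presumably holds the P2 promoter; the scattered C9orf85 hits there are probably incidental similarity matches. The associated publication used such constructs to obtain conditional, near-physiological HNF4α expression and to study HNF4α-induced apoptosis in the INS-1 pancreatic beta-cell line.
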