Addgene plasmid #31094: P2_HNF4A8
Depositing lab: Gerhart Ryffel. Depositing organization: Universitaetsklinikum Essen. Publication: Improved conditional expression systems resulting in physiological level of HNF4alpha expression confirm HNF4alpha induced apoptosis in the pancreatic beta-cell line INS-1. Senkel S, Waldner C, Ryffel GU, Thomas H. BMC Res Notes. 2009 Oct 17;2:210. doi: 10.1186/1756-0500-2-210. PubMed 19835622.
Backbone
  Vector backbone: pcDNA5/FRT/TO
  Backbone manufacturer: Invitrogen
  Backbone size w/o insert (bp): 5150
  Vector type: Mammalian Expression ; Flp/FRT
  Selectable markers: Hygromycin
Growth in bacteria
  Bacterial resistance: Ampicillin, 100 μg/mL
  Growth temperature: 37°C
  Growth strain: DH5alpha
  Copy number: High Copy
Gene/Insert
  Gene/Insert name: HNF4A
  Species: H. sapiens (human)
  Insert size (bp): 1350
  Mutation: splice variant 8 derived from promoter P2
  GenBank ID: NM_175914
  Entrez Gene: HNF4A (a.k.a. FRTS4, HNF4, HNF4a7, HNF4a8, HNF4a9, HNF4alpha, MODY, MODY1, NR2A1, NR2A21, TCF, TCF-14, TCF14)
  Tag / fusion protein: myc (N terminal on insert)
  Cloning method: Restriction Enzyme; 5′ cloning site BamHI (not destroyed); 3′ cloning site NotI (not destroyed)
  Sequencing primers: 5′ na
Terms and licenses: Academic/Nonprofit Terms; Industry Terms: Not Available to Industry
Depositor comments: for Flp mediated site directed integration, tetracycline inducibilty by Tet operator in P2 promoter of HNF4A
How to cite: P2_HNF4A8 was a gift from Gerhart Ryffel (Addgene plasmid # 31094 ; http://n2t.net/addgene:31094 ; RRID:Addgene_31094)
