>Addgene plasmid #31094 | P2_HNF4A8 | addgene partial sequence | sequence record 37027 | LCNX
CNTCCGCTGNTTTTGACCTCCATAGAAGACACCGGGACCGATCCAGCCTCCGGACTCTAGCGTTTAAACT
TAAGCTTGGTACCGAGCTCGGATCCACTAGTCCAGTGTGGTGGAATTCTGCAGATATCCAGCACAGTGGC
GGCCGCGCTATGGAGCAAAAGCTCATTTCTGAAGAGGACTTGAATGAAATGGAGCAAAAGCTCATTTCTG
AAGAGGACTTGAATGAAATGGAGCAAAAGCTCATTTCTGAAGAGGACTTGAATGAAATGGAGCAAAAGCT
CATTTCTGAAGAGGACTTGAATGAAATGGAGCAAAAGCTCATTTCTGAAGAGGACTTGAATGAAATGGAG
AGCTTGGGCGACCTCACCATGGAGCAAAAGCTCATTTCTGAAGAGGACTTGAATTCAAGGCCTGGTACCA
TGGTCAGCGTGAACGCGCCCCTCGGGGCTCCAGTGGAGAGTTCTTACGACACGTCCCCATCAGAAGGCAC
CAACCTCAACGCGCCCAACAGCCTGGGTGTCAGCGCCCTGTGTGCCATCTGCGGGGACCGGGCCACGGGC
AAACACTACGGTGCCTCGAGCTGTGACGGCTGCAAGGGCTTCTTCCGGAGGAGCGTGCGGAAGAACCACA
TGTACTCCTGCAGATTTAGCCGGCAGTGCGTGGTGGACAAAGACAAGAGGAACCAGTGCCGCTACTGCAG
GCTCAAGAAATGCTTCCGGGCTGGCATGAAGAAGGAAGCCGTCCAGAATGAGCGGGACCGGATCAGCACT
CGAAGGTCAAGCTATGAGGACAGCAGCCTGCCCTCCATCAATGCGCTCCTGCAGGCGGAGGTCCTGTCCC
GACAGATCACCTCCCCCGTCTCCGGGATC
